>Addgene plasmid #233254 | pLX304 mNG PH PLCD1 | addgene full sequence | sequence record 468151 | Addgene NGS Result
TAATGCCTTTGTATCATGCTATTGCTTCCCGTATGGCTTTCATTTTCTCCTCCTTGTATAAATCCTGGTT
GCTGTCTCTTTATGAGGAGTTGTGGCCCGTTGTCAGGCAACGTGGCGTGGTGTGCACTGTGTTTGCTGAC
GCAACCCCCACTGGTTGGGGCATTGCCACCACCTGTCAGCTCCTTTCCGGGACTTTCGCTTTCCCCCTCC
CTATTGCCACGGCGGAACTCATCGCCGCCTGCCTTGCCCGCTGCTGGACAGGGGCTCGGCTGTTGGGCAC
TGACAATTCCGTGGTGTTGTCGGGGAAATCATCGTCCTTTCCTTGGCTGCTCGCCTGTGTTGCCACCTGG
ATTCTGCGCGGGACGTCCTTCTGCTACGTCCCTTCGGCCCTCAATCCAGCGGACCTTCCTTCCCGCGGCC
TGCTGCCGGCTCTGCGGCCTCTTCCGCGTCTTCGCCTTCGCCCTCAGACGAGTCGGATCTCCCTTTGGGC
CGCCTCCCCGCGTCGACTTTAAGACCAATGACTTACAAGGCAGCTGTAGATCTTAGCCACTTTTTAAAAG
AAAAGGGGGGACTGGAAGGGCTAATTCACTCCCAACGAAGACAAGATCTGCTTTTTGCTTGTACTGGGTC
TCTCTGGTTAGACCAGATCTGAGCCTGGGAGCTCTCTGGCTAACTAGGGAACCCACTGCTTAAGCCTCAA
TAAAGCTTGCCTTGAGTGCTTCAAGTAGTGTGTGCCCGTCTGTTGTGTGACTCTGGTAACTAGAGATCCC
TCAGACCCTTTTAGTCAGTGTGGAAAATCTCTAGCAGTACGTATAGTAGTTCATGTCATCTTATTATTCA
GTATTTATAACTTGCAAAGAAATGAATATCAGAGAGTGAGAGGAACTTGTTTATTGCAGCTTATAATGGT
TACAAATAAAGCAATAGCATCACAAATTTCACAAATAAAGCATTTTTTTCACTGCATTCTAGTTGTGGTT
TGTCCAAACTCATCAATGTATCTTATCATGTCTGGCTCTAGCTATCCCGCCCCTAACTCCGCCCATCCCG
CCCCTAACTCCGCCCAGTTCCGCCCATTCTCCGCCCCATGGCTGACTAATTTTTTTTATTTATGCAGAGG
CCGAGGCCGCCTCGGCCTCTGAGCTATTCCAGAAGTAGTGAGGAGGCTTTTTTGGAGGCCTAGGGACGTA
CCCAATTCGCCCTATAGTGAGTCGTATTACGCGCGCTCACTGGCCGTCGTTTTACAACGTCGTGACTGGG
AAAACCCTGGCGTTACCCAACTTAATCGCCTTGCAGCACATCCCCCTTTCGCCAGCTGGCGTAATAGCGA
AGAGGCCCGCACCGATCGCCCTTCCCAACAGTTGCGCAGCCTGAATGGCGAATGGG
[124 nt withheld, positions 1387-1510]
C
[91 nt withheld, positions 1512-1602]
A
[49 nt withheld, positions 1604-1652]
CCTTTGACGTTGGAGTCCACGTTCTTT
[37 nt withheld, positions 1680-1716]
ACCCTATCTCGGTCTATTCTTTTGATTTATAAGGGATTTTGCCGATTTCGGCCTATTGGTTAAAAAATGA
GCTGATTTAACAAAAATTTAACGCGAATTTTAACAAAATATTAACGCTTACAATTTAGGTGGCACTTTTC
GGGGAAATGTGCGCGGAACCCCTATTTGTTTATTTTTCTAAATACATTCAAATATGTATCCGCTCATGAG
ACAATAACCCTGATAAATGCTTCAATAATATTGAAAAAGGAAGAGTATGAGTATTCAACATTTCCGTGTC
GCCCTTATTCCCTTTTTTGCGGCATTTTGCCTTCCTGTTTTTGCTCACCCAGAAACGCTGGTGAAAGTAA
AAGATGCTGAAGATCAGTTGGGTGCACGAGTGGGTTACATCGAACTGGATCTCAACAGCGGTAAGATCCT
TGAGAGTTTTCGCCCCGAAGAACGTTTTCCAATGATGAGCACTTTTAAAGTTCTGCTATGTGGCGCGGTA
TTATCCCGTATTGACGCCGGGCAAGAGCAACTCGGTCGCCGCATACACTATTCTCAGAATGACTTGGTTG
AGTACTCACCAGTCACAGAAAAGCATCTTACGGATGGCATGACAGTAAGAGAATTATGCAGTGCTGCCAT
AACCATGAGTGATAACACTGCGGCCAACTTACTTCTGACAACGATCGGAGGACCGAAGGAGCTAACCGCT
TTTTTGCACAACATGGGGGATCATGTAACTCGCCTTGATCGTTGGGAACCGGAGCTGAATGAAGCCATAC
CAAACGACGAGCGTGACACCACGATGCCTGTAGCAATGGCAACAACGTTGCGCAAACTATTAACTGGCGA
ACTACTTACTCTAGCTTCCCGGCAACAATTAATAGACTGGATGGAGGCGGATAAAGTTGCAGGACCACTT
CTGCGCTCGGCCCTTCCGGCTGGCTGGTTTATTGCTGATAAATCTGGAGCCGGTGAGCGTGGGTCTCGCG
GTATCATTGCAGCACTGGGGCCAGATGGTAAGCCCTCCCGTATCGTAGTTATCTACACGACGGGGAGTCA
GGCAACTATGGATGAACGAAATAGACAGATCGCTGAGATAGGTGCCTCACTGATTAAGCATTGGTAACTG
TCAGACCAAGTTTACTCATATATACTTTAGATTGATTTAAAACTTCATTTTTAATTTAAAAGGATCTAGG
TGAAGATCCTTTTTGATAATCTCATGACCAAAATCCCTTAACGTGAGTTTTCGTTCCACTGAGCGTCAGA
CCCCGTAGAAAAGATCAAAGGATCTTCTTGAGATCCTTTTTTTCTGCGCGTAATCTGCTGCTTGCAAACA
AAAAAACCACCGCTACCAGCGGTGGTTTGTTTGCCGGATCAAGAGCTACCAACTCTTTTTCCGAAGGTAA
CTGGCTTCAGCAGAGCGCAGATACCAAATACTGTTCTTCTAGTGTAGCCGTAGTTAGGCCACCACTTCAA
GAACTCTGTAGCACCGCCTACATACCTCGCTCTGCTAATCCTGTTACCAGTGGCTGCTGCCAGTGGCGAT
AAGTCGTGTCTTACCGGGTTGGACTCAAGACGATAGTTACCGGATAAGGCGCAGCGGTCGGGCTGAACGG
GGGGTTCGTGCACACAGCCCAGCTTGGAGCGAACGACCTACACCGAACTGAGATACCTACAGCGTGAGCT
ATGAGAAAGCGCCACGCTTCCCGAAGGGAGAAAGGCGGACAGGTATCCGGTAAGCGGCAGGGTCGGAACA
GGAGAGCGCACGAGGGAGCTTCCAGGGGGAAACGCCTGGTATCTTTATAGTCCTGTCGGGTTTCGCCACC
TCTGACTTGAGCGTCGATTTTTGTGATGCTCGTCAGGGGGGCGGAGCCTATGGAAAAACGCCAGCAACGC
GGCCTTTTTACGGTTCCTGGCCTTTTGCTGGCCTTTTGCTCACATGTTCTTTCCTGCGTTATCCCCTGAT
TCTGTGGATAACCGTATTACCGCCTTTGAGTGAGCTGATACCGCTCGCCGCAGCCGAACGACCGAGCGCA
GCGAGTCAGTGAGCGAGGAAGCGGAAGAGCGCCCAATACGCAAACCGCCTCTCCCCGCGCGTTGGCCGAT
TCATTAATGCAGCTGGCACGACAGGTTTCCCGACTGGAAAGCGGGCAGTGAGCGCAACGCAATTAATGTG
AGTTAGCTCACTCATTAGGCACCCCAGGCTTTACACTTTATGCTTCCGGCTCGTATGTTGTGTGGAATTG
TGAGCGGATAACAATTTCACACAGGAAACAGCTATGACCATGATTACGCCAAGCGCGCAATTAACCCTCA
CTAAAGGGAACAAAAGCTGGAGCTGCAAGCTTAATGTAGTCTTATGCAATACTCTTGTAGTCTTGCAACA
TGGTAACGATGAGTTAGCAACATGCCTTACAAGGAGAGAAAAAGCACCGTGCATGCCGATTGGTGGAAGT
AAGGTGGTACGATCGTGCCTTATTAGGAAGGCAACAGACGGGTCTGACATGGATTGGACGAACCACTGAA
TTGCCGCATTGCAGAGATATTGTATTTAAGTGCCTAGCTCGATACATAAACGGGTCTCTCTGGTTAGACC
AGATCTGAGCCTGGGAGCTCTCTGGCTAACTAGGGAACCCACTGCTTAAGCCTCAATAAAGCTTGCCTTG
AGTGCTTCAAGTAGTGTGTGCCCGTCTGTTGTGTGACTCTGGTAACTAGAGATCCCTCAGACCCTTTTAG
TCAGTGTGGAAAATCTCTAGCAGTGGCGCCCGAACAGGGACTTGAAAGCGAAAGGGAAACCAGAGGAGCT
CTCTCGACGCAGGACTCGGCTTGCTGAAGCGCGCACGGCAAGAGGCGAGGGGCGGCGACTGGTGAGTACG
CCAAAAATTTTGACTAGCGGAGGCTAGAAGGAGAGAGATGGGTGCGAGAGCGTCAGTATTAAGCGGGGGA
GAATTAGATCGCGATGGGAAAAAATTCGGTTAAGGCCAGGGGGAAAGAAAAAATATAAATTAAAACATAT
AGTATGGGCAAGCAGGGAGCTAGAACGATTCGCAGTTAATCCTGGCCTGTTAGAAACATCAGAAGGCTGT
AGACAAATACTGGGACAGCTACAACCATCCCTTCAGACAGGATCAGAAGAACTTAGATCATTATATAATA
CAGTAGCAACCCTCTATTGTGTGCATCAAAGGATAGAGATAAAAGACACCAAGGAAGCTTTAGACAAGAT
AGAGGAAGAGCAAAACAAAAGTAAGACCACCGCACAGCAAGCGGCCGCTGATCTTCAGACCTGGAGGAGG
AGATATGAGGGACAATTGGAGAAGTGAATTATATAAATATAAAGTAGTAAAAATTGAACCATTAGGAGTA
GCACCCACCAAGGCAAAGAGAAGAGTGGTGCAGAGAGAAAAAAGAGCAGTGGGAATAGGAGCTTTGTTCC
TTGGGTTCTTGGGAGCAGCAGGAAGCACTATGGGCGCAGCGTCAATGACGCTGACGGTACAGGCCAGACA
ATTATTGTCTGGTATAGTGCAGCAGCAGAACAATTTGCTGAGGGCTATTGAGGCGCAACAGCATCTGTTG
CAACTCACAGTCTGGGGCATCAAGCAGCTCCAGGCAAGAATCCTGGCTGTGGAAAGATACCTAAAGGATC
AACAGCTCCTGGGGATTTGGGGTTGCTCTGGAAAACTCATTTGCACCACTGCTGTGCCTTGGAATGCTAG
TTGGAGTAATAAATCTCTGGAACAGATTTGGAATCACACGACCTGGATGGAGTGGGACAGAGAAATTAAC
AATTACACAAGCTTAATACACTCCTTAATTGAAGAATCGCAAAACCAGCAAGAAAAGAATGAACAAGAAT
TATTGGAATTAGATAAATGGGCAAGTTTGTGGAATTGGTTTAACATAACAAATTGGCTGTGGTATATAAA
ATTATTCATAATGATAGTAGGAGGCTTGGTAGGTTTAAGAATAGTTTTTGCTGTACTTTCTATAGTGAAT
AGAGTTAGGCAGGGATATTCACCATTATCGTTTCAGACCCACCTCCCAACCCCGAGGGGACCCTTGCGCC
TTTTCCAAGGCAGCCCTGGGTTTGCGCAGGGACGCGGCTGCTCTGGGCGTGGTTCCGGGAAACGCAGCGG
CGCCGACCCTGGGTCTCGCACATTCTTCACGTCCGTTCGCAGCGTCACCCGGATCTTCGCCGCTACCCTT
GTGGGCCCCCCGGCGACGCTTCCTGCTCCGCCCCTAAGTCGGGAAGGTTCCTTGCGGTTCGCGGCGTGCC
GGACGTGACAAACGGAAGCCGCACGTCTCACTAGTACCCTCGCAGACGGACAGCGCCAGGGAGCAATGGC
AGCGCGCCGACCGCGATGGGCTGTGGCCAATAGCGGCTGCTCAGCAGGGCGCGCCGAGAGCAGCGGCCGG
GAAGGGGCGGTGCGGGAGGCGGGGTGTGGGGCGGTAGTGTGGGCCCTGTTCCTGCCCGCGCGGTGTTCCG
CATTCTGCAAGCCTCCGGAGCGCACGTCGGCAGTCGGCTCCCTCGTTGACCGAATCACCGACCTCTCTCC
CCAGGGGGTACCACCATGGCCAAGCCTTTGTCTCAAGAAGAATCCACCCTCATTGAAAGAGCAACGGCTA
CAATCAACAGCATCCCCATCTCTGAAGACTACAGCGTCGCCAGCGCAGCTCTCTCTAGCGACGGCCGCAT
CTTCACTGGTGTCAATGTATATCATTTTACTGGGGGACCTTGTGCAGAACTCGTGGTGCTGGGCACTGCT
GCTGCTGCGGCAGCTGGCAACCTGACTTGTATCGTCGCGATCGGAAATGAGAACAGGGGCATCTTGAGCC
CCTGCGGACGGTGCCGACAGGTGCTTCTCGATCTGCATCCTGGGATCAAAGCCATAGTGAAGGACAGTGA
TGGACAGCCGACGGCAGTTGGGATTCGTGAATTGCTGCCCTCTGGTTATGTGTGGGAGGGCCTGCAGCTG
CAGTAGTAAGAATTCTAGATCTTGAGACAAATGGCAGTATTCATCCACAATTTTAAAAGAAAAGGGGGGA
TTGGGGGGTACAGTGCAGGGGAAAGAATAGTAGACATAATAGCAACAGACATACAAACTAAAGAATTACA
AAAACAAATTACAAAAATTCAAAATTTTCGGGTTTATTACAGGGACAGCAGAGATCCACTTTGGCGCCGG
CTCGAGGGGGCCCGGGGTTATTAATAGTAATCAATTACGGGGTCATTAGTTCATAGCCCATATATGGAGT
TCCGCGTTACATAACTTACGGTAAATGGCCCGCCTGGCTGACCGCCCAACGACCCCCGCCCATTGACGTC
AATAATGACGTATGTTCCCATAGTAACGCCAATAGGGACTTTCCATTGACGTCAATGGGTGGAGTATTTA
CGGTAAACTGCCCACTTGGCAGTACATCAAGTGTATCATATGCCAAGTACGCCCCCTATTGACGTCAATG
ACGGTAAATGGCCCGCCTGGCATTATGCCCAGTACATGACCTTATGGGACTTTCCTACTTGGCAGTACAT
CTACGTATTAGTCATCGCTATTACCATGGTGATGCGGTTTTGGCAGTACATCAATGGGCGTGGATAGCGG
TTTGACTCACGGGGATTTCCAAGTCTCCACCCCATTGACGTCAATGGGAGTTTGTTTTGGCACCAAAATC
AACGGGACTTTCCAAAATGTCGTAACAACTCCGCCCCATTGACGCAAATGGGCGGTAGGCGTGTACGGTG
GGAGGTCTATATAAGCAGAGCTGGTTTAGTGAACCGTCAGATCCGCTAGCGCTACCGGACTCAGATCTCG
AGCTCAAGCTTCGAATTCACGGCATGGACTCGGGCCGGGACTTCCTGACCCTGCACGGCCTACAGGATGA
TGAGGATCTACAGGCGCTGCTGAAGGGCAGCCAGCTCCTGAAGGTGAAGTCCAGCTCATGGAGGAGAGAG
CGCTTCTACAAGTTGCAGGAGGACTGCAAGACCATCTGGCAGGAGTCCCGCAAGGTCATGCGGACCCCGG
AGTCCCAGCTGTTCTCCATCGAGGACATTCAGGAGGTGCGAATGGGGCACCGCACGGAGGGTCTGGAGAA
GTTCGCCCGTGATGTGCCCGAGGACCGCTGCTTCTCCATTGTCTTCAAGGACCAGCGCAATACACTAGAC
CTCATCGCCCCATCGCCAGCTGATGCCCAGCACTGGGTGCTGGGGCTGCACAAGATCATCCACCACTCAG
GCTCCATGGACCAGCGTCAGAAGCTACAGCACTGGATTCACTCCTGCTTGCGAAAAGCTGACAAAAACAA
GGACAACAAGATGAGCTTCAAGGAGCTGCAGAACTTCCTGAAGGATCCACCGGTCGCCACCATGGTGAGC
AAGGGCGAGGAGGATAACATGGCCTCTCTCCCAGCGACACATGAGTTACACATCTTTGGCTCCATCAACG
GTGTGGACTTTGACATGGTGGGTCAGGGCACCGGCAATCCAAATGATGGTTATGAGGAGTTAAACCTGAA
GTCCACCAAGGGTGACCTCCAGTTCTCCCCCTGGATTCTGGTCCCTCATATCGGGTATGGCTTCCATCAG
TACCTGCCCTACCCTGACGGGATGTCGCCTTTCCAGGCCGCCATGGTAGATGGCTCCGGCTACCAAGTCC
ATCGCACAATGCAGTTTGAAGATGGTGCCTCCCTTACTGTTAACTACCGCTACACCTACGAGGGAAGCCA
CATCAAAGGAGAGGCCCAGGTGAAGGGGACTGGTTTCCCTGCTGACGGTCCTGTGATGACCAACTCGCTG
ACCGCTGCGGACTGGTGCAGGTCGAAGAAGACTTACCCCAACGACAAAACCATCATCAGTACCTTTAAGT
GGAGTTACACCACTGGAAATGGCAAGCGCTACCGGAGCACTGCGCGGACCACCTACACCTTTGCCAAGCC
AATGGCGGCTAACTATCTGAAGAACCAGCCGATGTACGTGTTCCGTAAGACGGAGCTCAAGCACTCCAAG
ACCGAGCTCAACTTCAAGGAGTGGCAAAAGGCCTTTACCGATGTGATGGGCATGGACGAGCTGTACATTA
ATTAACCACCACCACCACCACCACTAAGGATCCCGTACGTGATCACCGGTGGCGCGTTAAGTCGACAATC
AACCTCTGGATTACAAAATTTGTGAAAGATTGACTGGTATTCTTAACTATGTTGCTCCTTTTACGCTATG
TGGATACGCTGCTT
Features (pLannotate 1.2.2; 31 found; start..end, strand, type, name):
    552..571     +  misc_feature   cPPT/CTS (fragment): central polypurine tract and central termination sequence of HIV-1
    573..806     +  LTR            3' LTR (ΔU3): self-inactivating 3' long terminal repeat (LTR) from HIV-1
    884..1005    +  polyA_signal   SV40 poly(A) signal: SV40 polyadenylation signal
   1045..1180    +  rep_origin     SV40 ori: SV40 origin of replication
   1201..1219    -  promoter       T7 promoter: promoter for bacteriophage T7 RNA polymerase
   1227..1382    +  CDS            lacZα (fragment): LacZα fragment of β-galactosidase; lacZ fragment
   1387..1815    +  rep_origin     f1 ori (sequence partly withheld): f1 bacteriophage origin of replication; arrow indicates direction of (+) strand synthesis
   1868..1972    +  promoter       AmpR promoter: bla
   1973..2833    +  CDS            AmpR: β-lactamase; bla; confers resistance to ampicillin, carbenicillin, and related antibiotics
   3004..3592    +  rep_origin     ori: high-copy-number ColE1/pMB1/pBR322/pUC origin of replication
   3775..3867    +  CDS            lacI (fragment): lac repressor; lacI; The lac repressor binds to the lac operator to inhibit transcription in E. coli. This inhibition can be relieved by adding lactose or isopropyl-β-D-thiogalactopyranoside (IPTG).
   3880..3901    +  protein_bind   CAP binding site: CAP binding activates transcription in the presence of cAMP. E. coli catabolite activator protein
   3916..3946    +  promoter       lac promoter: promoter for the E. coli lac operon
   3954..3970    +  protein_bind   lac operator: The lac repressor binds to the lac operator to inhibit transcription in E. coli. This inhibition can be relieved by adding lactose or isopropyl-β-D-thiogalactopyranoside (IPTG). lac repressor encoded by lacI
   4015..4033    +  promoter       T3 promoter: promoter for bacteriophage T3 RNA polymerase
   4061..4287    +  promoter       RSV promoter: Rous sarcoma virus enhancer/promoter
   4288..4468    +  LTR            5' LTR (truncated): truncated 5' long terminal repeat (LTR) from HIV-1
   4515..4640    +  misc_feature   HIV-1 Ψ: packaging signal of human immunodeficiency virus type 1
   4624..4987    +  CDS            HIV-1 gag (fragment): gag protein from human immunodeficiency virus 1; gag
   5133..5366    +  misc_feature   RRE: The Rev response element (RRE) of HIV-1 allows for Rev-dependent mRNA export from the nucleus to the cytoplasm.
   5743..5769    +  CDS            Rev (fragment): human immunodeficiency virus 1 (HIV-1) Rev protein; rev; enhances nuclear export of unspliced and incompletely spliced viral mRNAs
   5770..6270    +  promoter       hPGK promoter: human phosphoglycerate kinase 1 promoter
   6282..6677    +  CDS            BSD: blasticidin S deaminase; Aspergillus terreus BSD; confers resistance to blasticidin
   6737..6854    +  misc_feature   cPPT/CTS: central polypurine tract and central termination sequence of HIV-1
   6971..7274    +  enhancer       CMV enhancer: human cytomegalovirus immediate early enhancer
   7275..7478    +  promoter       CMV promoter: human cytomegalovirus (CMV) immediate early promoter
   7501..7544    +  misc_feature   MCS (fragment): multiple cloning site
   7550..8062    +  CDS            PLCD1 (fragment): PLCD1_HUMAN - Experimental evidence at protein level: Swiss-Prot protein existence level 1. The production of the second messenger molecules diacylglycerol (DAG) and inositol 1,4,5-trisphosphate (IP3) is mediated by activated phosphatidylinositol-specific phospholipase C enzymes (PubMed:9188725). Essential for trophoblast and placental development (By similarity). Binds phosphatidylinositol 4,5-bisphosphate (PubMed:7890667, PubMed:9188725). From Homo sapiens (Human).
   8078..8782    +  CDS            mNeonGreen: mNeonGreen is a basic (constitutively fluorescent) green/yellow fluorescent protein published in 2013, derived from Branchiostoma lanceolatum. It is reported to be a very rapidly-maturing monomer with moderate acid sensitivity.
   8791..8810    +  CDS            9xHis (fragment): 9xHis affinity tag
   8853..501     +  misc_feature   WPRE (across the origin): woodchuck hepatitis virus posttranscriptional regulatory element
