[The description below was written by a language model from this plasmid's Addgene catalogue record and pLannotate feature annotations shown in this document.]
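Description:
pLX304 mNG PH PLCD1 is a third-generation-style, self-inactivating HIV-1 lentiviral transfer plasmid built on a pLX304 backbone carrying mNeonGreen, designed to express a fluorescently tagged pleckstrin homology (PH) domain of phospholipase C delta 1. In bacteria it is maintained through a high-copy ColE1/pUC-type origin and selected with ampicillin via the bla gene. An f1 origin, lac regulatory remnants, and T3/T7 promoters are also carried over from the cloning backbone, along with an SV40 origin and polyadenylation signal downstream of the 3' LTR.

The viral genome is transcribed from an RSV promoter fused to a truncated 5' LTR. It contains the Ψ packaging signal with a gag fragment, the Rev response element for Rev-dependent nuclear export, a cPPT/CTS, a WPRE to boost transcript expression, and a ΔU3 3' LTR that inactivates LTR promoter activity after integration.

Two internal cassettes lie between the LTRs. A human PGK promoter drives blasticidin S deaminase, allowing blasticidin selection of transduced mammalian cells. A CMV enhancer/promoter drives the payload, a PLCD1 fragment of roughly 500 bp followed by the mNeonGreen coding sequence, so the fluorescent protein appears to sit at the C-terminus of the PH domain. A short histidine-tag fragment is annotated after it. The catalogue lists the insert species as "Other", whereas the annotation matches the fragment to human PLCD1.

Because PLCD1 binds phosphatidylinositol 4,5-bisphosphate, a construct like this would typically serve as a live-cell biosensor for that lipid's distribution. The record itself states only that its purpose is expression of the tagged PH domain, and the associated publication concerns PTEN deficiency and invasion in ovarian cancer.
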