Addgene plasmid #233254: pLX304 mNG PH PLCD1
Purpose: Expression of mNeonGreen-tagged PH domain of PLCD1
Depositing lab: David Bryant. Depositing organization: University of Glasgow. Publication: PTEN deficiency exposes a requirement for an ARF GTPase module for integrin-dependent invasion in ovarian cancer. Nikolatou K, Sandilands E, Roman-Fernandez A, Cumming EM, Freckmann E, Lilla S, Buetow L, McGarry L, Neilson M, Shaw R, Strachan D, Miller C, Huang DT, McNeish IA, Norman JC, Zanivan S, Bryant DM. EMBO J. 2023 Sep 18;42(18):e113987. doi: 10.15252/embj.2023113987. Epub 2023 Aug 14. PubMed 37577760.
Backbone
  Vector backbone: pLX304 mNG
  Vector type: Lentiviral
Growth in bacteria
  Bacterial resistance: Ampicillin, 100 μg/mL
  Growth temperature: 37°C
  Growth strain: NEB Stable
  Copy number: High Copy
Gene/Insert
  Gene/Insert name: PLCD1
  Species: Other
  Cloning method: Restriction Enzyme; 5′ cloning site Unknown (unknown if destroyed)
Terms and licenses: Academic/Nonprofit Terms; Industry Terms: Not Available to Industry
How to cite: pLX304 mNG PH PLCD1 was a gift from David Bryant (Addgene plasmid # 233254 ; http://n2t.net/addgene:233254 ; RRID:Addgene_233254)
